Addgene plasmid #15478: pLKO.1-TSC2
Depositing lab: Do-Hyung Kim. Depositing organization: University of Minnesota. Publication: Insulin signalling to mTOR mediated by the Akt/PKB substrate PRAS40. Vander Haar E, Lee SI, Bandhakavi S, Griffin TJ, Kim DH. Nat Cell Biol. 2007 Mar . 9(3):316-23. 10.1038/ncb1547 PubMed 17277771.
Backbone
  Vector backbone: pLKO.1
  Backbone size w/o insert (bp): 7000
  Vector type: Mammalian Expression, Lentiviral, RNAi
  Selectable markers: Puromycin
Growth in bacteria
  Bacterial resistance: Ampicillin, 100 μg/mL
  Growth temperature: 37°C
  Growth strain: Stbl3
  Copy number: High Copy
Gene/Insert
  Gene/Insert name: TSC2 shRNA (alt name: TSC2)
  gRNA/shRNA sequence: 5ʹ-CACTGGCCTTGGACGGTATTG-3ʹ
  Species: H. sapiens (human)
  Insert size (bp): 59
  Entrez Gene: TSC2 (a.k.a. LAM, PPP1R160, TSC4)
  Cloning method: Restriction Enzyme; 5′ cloning site AgeI (not destroyed); 3′ cloning site EcoRI (not destroyed)
  Sequencing primers: 5′ LKO.1 5'
Terms and licenses: Academic/Nonprofit Terms; Industry Terms: Not Available to Industry
Depositor comments: Target sequence for human TSC2 is 5'-CACTGGCCTTGGACGGTATTG-3'.
How to cite: pLKO.1-TSC2 was a gift from Do-Hyung Kim (Addgene plasmid # 15478 ; http://n2t.net/addgene:15478 ; RRID:Addgene_15478)
