[The description below was written by a language model from this plasmid's Addgene catalogue record and the feature table of its GenBank file.]
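Description:
pLKO.1-TSC2 is a lentiviral RNAi plasmid built on the pLKO.1 backbone, carrying a short hairpin RNA directed against human TSC2 (tuberin, a component of the tuberous sclerosis complex that restrains mTOR signalling). The 59 bp hairpin insert was cloned between the AgeI and EcoRI sites, both of which are retained, placing it immediately downstream of the human U6 promoter. This RNA polymerase III promoter drives shRNA transcription in mammalian cells. The feature table does not annotate the hairpin itself, but its position corresponds to the gap between the U6 promoter and the cPPT/CTS element. A separate cassette, in which the human PGK promoter drives puromycin N-acetyltransferase, allows selection of transduced or transfected cells with puromycin.

The viral framework is that of a self-inactivating, third-generation-style HIV-1 transfer vector. An RSV promoter fused to a truncated 5' LTR produces the genomic RNA in packaging cells, and it is followed by the Psi packaging signal, the Rev response element for Rev-dependent nuclear export, and the cPPT/CTS. A U3-deleted 3' LTR leaves the integrated provirus without LTR promoter activity. Packaging and envelope functions are not encoded and must be supplied in trans. An SV40 poly(A) signal and SV40 origin lie downstream of the 3' LTR. In bacteria the 7,085 bp plasmid replicates from a high-copy ColE1/pUC-type origin under ampicillin selection. It also carries an f1 origin and remnants of a lac/T7/T3 cloning region. The listed growth strain, Stbl3, is commonly chosen to limit recombination between the LTR repeats. The associated study examined insulin signalling to mTOR, consistent with use of the construct for stable TSC2 knockdown in human cells.
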