LOCUS       Exported 7085 bp ds-DNA circular SYN 12-MAY-2021
DEFINITION  synthetic circular DNA
ACCESSION   .
VERSION     .
KEYWORDS    pLKO.1-TSC2
SOURCE      synthetic DNA construct
  ORGANISM  synthetic DNA construct
REFERENCE   1 (bases 1 to 7085)
  AUTHORS   Vander Haar E, Lee SI, Bandhakavi S, Griffin TJ, Kim DH
  TITLE     Insulin signalling to mTOR mediated by the Akt/PKB substrate PRAS40.
  JOURNAL   Nat Cell Biol. 2007 Mar . 9(3):316-23.
  PUBMED    17277771
REFERENCE   2 (bases 1 to 7085)
  AUTHORS   .
  TITLE     Direct Submission
  JOURNAL   Exported May 12, 2021 from SnapGene Server 1.1.58
            http://www.snapgene.com
FEATURES             Location/Qualifiers
     source          1..7085
                     /organism="synthetic DNA construct"
                     /mol_type="other DNA"
     primer_bind     426..444
                     /label=hPGK-F
                     /note="Human PGK promoter, forward primer"
     CDS             529..1128
                     /codon_start=1
                     /gene="pac from Streptomyces alboniger"
                     /product="puromycin N-acetyltransferase"
                     /label=PuroR
                     /note="confers resistance to puromycin"
                     /translation="MTEYKPTVRLATRDDVPRAVRTLAAAFADYPATRHTVDPDRHIER
                     VTELQELFLTRVGLDIGKVWVADDGAAVAVWTTPESVEAGAVFAEIGPRMAELSGSRLA
                     AQQQMEGLLAPHRPKEPAWFLATVGVSPDHQGKGLGSAVVLPGVEAAERAGVPAFLETS
                     APRNLPFYERLGFTVTADVEVPEGPRTWCMTRKPGA"
     primer_bind     complement(529..548)
                     /label=Puro-R
                     /note="Puromycin resistance gene, reverse primer. Also
                     called puro-variant-R"
     primer_bind     1025..1045
                     /label=Puro-F
                     /note="Puromycin resistance gene, forward primer"
     LTR             1256..1489
                     /label=3' LTR (Delta-U3)
                     /note="self-inactivating 3' long terminal repeat (LTR) from
                     HIV-1"
     polyA_signal    1561..1682
                     /label=SV40 poly(A) signal
                     /note="SV40 polyadenylation signal"
     primer_bind     complement(1598..1617)
                     /label=SV40pA-R
                     /note="SV40 polyA, reverse primer"
     primer_bind     1652..1671
                     /label=EBV-rev
                     /note="SV40 polyA terminator, reverse primer"
     rep_origin      1722..1857
                     /label=SV40 ori
                     /note="SV40 origin of replication"
     primer_bind     1784..1803
                     /label=SV40pro-F
                     /note="SV40 promoter/origin, forward primer"
     primer_bind     complement(1877..1896)
                     /label=T7
                     /note="T7 promoter, forward primer"
     promoter        complement(1878..1896)
                     /label=T7 promoter
                     /note="promoter for bacteriophage T7 RNA polymerase"
     primer_bind     complement(1906..1923)
                     /label=M13 Forward
                     /note="In lacZ gene. Also called M13-F20 or M13 (-21)
                     Forward"
     primer_bind     complement(1906..1922)
                     /label=M13 fwd
                     /note="common sequencing primer, one of multiple similar
                     variants"
     primer_bind     complement(1915..1937)
                     /label=M13/pUC Forward
                     /note="In lacZ gene"
     rep_origin      2064..2519
                     /direction=RIGHT
                     /label=f1 ori
                     /note="f1 bacteriophage origin of replication; arrow
                     indicates direction of (+) strand synthesis"
     primer_bind     complement(2151..2170)
                     /label=F1ori-R
                     /note="F1 origin, reverse primer"
     primer_bind     2361..2382
                     /label=F1ori-F
                     /note="F1 origin, forward primer"
     promoter        2545..2649
                     /gene="bla"
                     /label=AmpR promoter
     CDS             2650..3510
                     /codon_start=1
                     /gene="bla"
                     /product="beta-lactamase"
                     /label=AmpR
                     /note="confers resistance to ampicillin, carbenicillin, and
                     related antibiotics"
                     /translation="MSIQHFRVALIPFFAAFCLPVFAHPETLVKVKDAEDQLGARVGYI
                     ELDLNSGKILESFRPEERFPMMSTFKVLLCGAVLSRIDAGQEQLGRRIHYSQNDLVEYS
                     PVTEKHLTDGMTVRELCSAAITMSDNTAANLLLTTIGGPKELTAFLHNMGDHVTRLDRW
                     EPELNEAIPNDERDTTMPVAMATTLRKLLTGELLTLASRQQLIDWMEADKVAGPLLRSA
                     LPAGWFIADKSGAGERGSRGIIAALGPDGKPSRIVVIYTTGSQATMDERNRQIAEIGAS
                     LIKHW"
     primer_bind     complement(2868..2887)
                     /label=Amp-R
                     /note="Ampicillin resistance gene, reverse primer"
     rep_origin      3681..4269
                     /direction=RIGHT
                     /label=ori
                     /note="high-copy-number ColE1/pMB1/pBR322/pUC origin of
                     replication"
     primer_bind     4170..4189
                     /label=pBR322ori-F
                     /note="pBR322 origin, forward primer"
     primer_bind     4423..4440
                     /label=L4440
                     /note="L4440 vector, forward primer"
     protein_bind    4557..4578
                     /label=CAP binding site
                     /bound_moiety="E. coli catabolite activator protein"
                     /note="CAP binding activates transcription in the presence
                     of cAMP."
     promoter        4593..4623
                     /label=lac promoter
                     /note="promoter for the E. coli lac operon"
     protein_bind    4631..4647
                     /label=lac operator
                     /bound_moiety="lac repressor encoded by lacI"
                     /note="The lac repressor binds to the lac operator to
                     inhibit transcription in E. coli. This inhibition can be
                     relieved by adding lactose or
                     isopropyl-beta-D-thiogalactopyranoside (IPTG)."
     primer_bind     4636..4658
                     /label=M13/pUC Reverse
                     /note="In lacZ gene"
     primer_bind     4655..4671
                     /label=M13 rev
                     /note="common sequencing primer, one of multiple similar
                     variants"
     primer_bind     4655..4671
                     /label=M13 Reverse
                     /note="In lacZ gene. Also called M13-rev"
     primer_bind     4690..4710
                     /label=T3
                     /note="T3 promoter, forward primer"
     promoter        4692..4710
                     /label=T3 promoter
                     /note="promoter for bacteriophage T3 RNA polymerase"
     promoter        4738..4964
                     /label=RSV promoter
                     /note="Rous sarcoma virus enhancer/promoter"
     LTR             4965..5145
                     /label=5' LTR (truncated)
                     /note="truncated 5' long terminal repeat (LTR) from HIV-1"
     misc_feature    5192..5317
                     /label=HIV-1 Psi
                     /note="packaging signal of human immunodeficiency virus
                     type 1"
     misc_feature    5810..6043
                     /label=RRE
                     /note="The Rev response element (RRE) of HIV-1 allows for
                     Rev-dependent mRNA export from the nucleus to the
                     cytoplasm."
     CDS             6228..6272
                     /codon_start=1
                     /product="antigenic peptide corresponding to amino acids
                     655 to 669 of the HIV envelope protein gp41 (Lutje Hulsik
                     et al., 2013)"
                     /label=gp41 peptide
                     /note="recognized by the 2H10 single-chain llama nanobody"
                     /translation="KNEQELLELDKWASL"
     promoter        6570..6810
                     /label=U6 promoter
                     /note="RNA polymerase III promoter for human U6 snRNA"
     primer_bind     6570..6590
                     /label=hU6-F
                     /note="Human U6 promoter, forward primer"
     primer_bind     6741..6760
                     /label=LKO.1 5'
                     /note="Human U6 promoter, forward primer"
     misc_feature    6916..7033
                     /label=cPPT/CTS
                     /note="central polypurine tract and central termination
                     sequence of HIV-1"
     promoter        7082..507
                     /label=hPGK promoter
                     /note="human phosphoglycerate kinase 1 promoter"
ORIGIN
        1 ttggggttgc gccttttcca aggcagccct gggtttgcgc agggacgcgg ctgctctggg
       61 cgtggttccg ggaaacgcag cggcgccgac cctgggtctc gcacattctt cacgtccgtt
      121 cgcagcgtca cccggatctt cgccgctacc cttgtgggcc ccccggcgac gcttcctgct
      181 ccgcccctaa gtcgggaagg ttccttgcgg ttcgcggcgt gccggacgtg acaaacggaa
      241 gccgcacgtc tcactagtac cctcgcagac ggacagcgcc agggagcaat ggcagcgcgc
      301 cgaccgcgat gggctgtggc caatagcggc tgctcagcag ggcgcgccga gagcagcggc
      361 cgggaagggg cggtgcggga ggcggggtgt ggggcggtag tgtgggccct gttcctgccc
      421 gcgcggtgtt ccgcattctg caagcctccg gagcgcacgt cggcagtcgg ctccctcgtt
      481 gaccgaatca ccgacctctc tccccagggg gatccaccgg agcttaccat gaccgagtac
      541 aagcccacgg tgcgcctcgc cacccgcgac gacgtcccca gggccgtacg caccctcgcc
      601 gccgcgttcg ccgactaccc cgccacgcgc cacaccgtcg atccggaccg ccacatcgag
      661 cgggtcaccg agctgcaaga actcttcctc acgcgcgtcg ggctcgacat cggcaaggtg
      721 tgggtcgcgg acgacggcgc cgcggtggcg gtctggacca cgccggagag cgtcgaagcg
      781 ggggcggtgt tcgccgagat cggcccgcgc atggccgagt tgagcggttc ccggctggcc
      841 gcgcagcaac agatggaagg cctcctggcg ccgcaccggc ccaaggagcc cgcgtggttc
      901 ctggccaccg tcggcgtctc gcccgaccac cagggcaagg gtctgggcag cgccgtcgtg
      961 ctccccggag tggaggcggc cgagcgcgcc ggggtgcccg ccttcctgga gacctccgcg
     1021 ccccgcaacc tccccttcta cgagcggctc ggcttcaccg tcaccgccga cgtcgaggtg
     1081 cccgaaggac cgcgcacctg gtgcatgacc cgcaagcccg gtgcctgacg cccgccccac
     1141 gacccgcagc gcccgaccga aaggagcgca cgaccccatg catcggtacc tttaagacca
     1201 atgacttaca aggcagctgt agatcttagc cactttttaa aagaaaaggg gggactggaa
     1261 gggctaattc actcccaacg aagacaagat ctgctttttg cttgtactgg gtctctctgg
     1321 ttagaccaga tctgagcctg ggagctctct ggctaactag ggaacccact gcttaagcct
     1381 caataaagct tgccttgagt gcttcaagta gtgtgtgccc gtctgttgtg tgactctggt
     1441 aactagagat ccctcagacc cttttagtca gtgtggaaaa tctctagcag tagtagttca
     1501 tgtcatctta ttattcagta tttataactt gcaaagaaat gaatatcaga gagtgagagg
     1561 aacttgttta ttgcagctta taatggttac aaataaagca atagcatcac aaatttcaca
     1621 aataaagcat ttttttcact gcattctagt tgtggtttgt ccaaactcat caatgtatct
     1681 tatcatgtct ggctctagct atcccgcccc taactccgcc catcccgccc ctaactccgc
     1741 ccagttccgc ccattctccg ccccatggct gactaatttt ttttatttat gcagaggccg
     1801 aggccgcctc ggcctctgag ctattccaga agtagtgagg aggctttttt ggaggcctag
     1861 ggacgtaccc aattcgccct atagtgagtc gtattacgcg cgctcactgg ccgtcgtttt
     1921 acaacgtcgt gactgggaaa accctggcgt tacccaactt aatcgccttg cagcacatcc
     1981 ccctttcgcc agctggcgta atagcgaaga ggcccgcacc gatcgccctt cccaacagtt
     2041 gcgcagcctg aatggcgaat gggnnnnnnn nnnnnnnnnn nnnnnnnnnn nnnnnnnnnn
     2101 nnnnnnnnnn nnnnnnnnnn nnnnnnnnnn nnnnnnnnnn nnnnnnnnnn nnnnnnnnnn
     2161 nnnnnnnnnn nnnnnnnnnn nnnnnnncnn nnnnnnnnnn nnnnnnnnnn nnnnnnnnnn
     2221 nnnnnnnnnn nnnnnnnnnn nnnnnnnnnn nnnnnnnnnn nnnnnnnnnn nnnnnnnnna
     2281 nnnnnnnnnn nnnnnnnnnn nnnnnnnnnn nnnnnnnnnn nnnnnnnnnc ctttgacgtt
     2341 ggagtccacg ttctttaata gtggactctt gttccaaact ggaacaacac tcaaccctat
     2401 ctcggtctat tcttttgatt tataagggat tttgccgatt tcggcctatt ggttaaaaaa
     2461 tgagctgatt taacaaaaat ttaacgcgaa ttttaacaaa atattaacgc ttacaattta
     2521 ggtggcactt ttcggggaaa tgtgcgcgga acccctattt gtttattttt ctaaatacat
     2581 tcaaatatgt atccgctcat gagacaataa ccctgataaa tgcttcaata atattgaaaa
     2641 aggaagagta tgagtattca acatttccgt gtcgccctta ttcccttttt tgcggcattt
     2701 tgccttcctg tttttgctca cccagaaacg ctggtgaaag taaaagatgc tgaagatcag
     2761 ttgggtgcac gagtgggtta catcgaactg gatctcaaca gcggtaagat ccttgagagt
     2821 tttcgccccg aagaacgttt tccaatgatg agcactttta aagttctgct atgtggcgcg
     2881 gtattatccc gtattgacgc cgggcaagag caactcggtc gccgcataca ctattctcag
     2941 aatgacttgg ttgagtactc accagtcaca gaaaagcatc ttacggatgg catgacagta
     3001 agagaattat gcagtgctgc cataaccatg agtgataaca ctgcggccaa cttacttctg
     3061 acaacgatcg gaggaccgaa ggagctaacc gcttttttgc acaacatggg ggatcatgta
     3121 actcgccttg atcgttggga accggagctg aatgaagcca taccaaacga cgagcgtgac
     3181 accacgatgc ctgtagcaat ggcaacaacg ttgcgcaaac tattaactgg cgaactactt
     3241 actctagctt cccggcaaca attaatagac tggatggagg cggataaagt tgcaggacca
     3301 cttctgcgct cggcccttcc ggctggctgg tttattgctg ataaatctgg agccggtgag
     3361 cgtgggtctc gcggtatcat tgcagcactg gggccagatg gtaagccctc ccgtatcgta
     3421 gttatctaca cgacggggag tcaggcaact atggatgaac gaaatagaca gatcgctgag
     3481 ataggtgcct cactgattaa gcattggtaa ctgtcagacc aagtttactc atatatactt
     3541 tagattgatt taaaacttca tttttaattt aaaaggatct aggtgaagat cctttttgat
     3601 aatctcatga ccaaaatccc ttaacgtgag ttttcgttcc actgagcgtc agaccccgta
     3661 gaaaagatca aaggatcttc ttgagatcct ttttttctgc gcgtaatctg ctgcttgcaa
     3721 acaaaaaaac caccgctacc agcggtggtt tgtttgccgg atcaagagct accaactctt
     3781 tttccgaagg taactggctt cagcagagcg cagataccaa atactgttct tctagtgtag
     3841 ccgtagttag gccaccactt caagaactct gtagcaccgc ctacatacct cgctctgcta
     3901 atcctgttac cagtggctgc tgccagtggc gataagtcgt gtcttaccgg gttggactca
     3961 agacgatagt taccggataa ggcgcagcgg tcgggctgaa cggggggttc gtgcacacag
     4021 cccagcttgg agcgaacgac ctacaccgaa ctgagatacc tacagcgtga gctatgagaa
     4081 agcgccacgc ttcccgaagg gagaaaggcg gacaggtatc cggtaagcgg cagggtcgga
     4141 acaggagagc gcacgaggga gcttccaggg ggaaacgcct ggtatcttta tagtcctgtc
     4201 gggtttcgcc acctctgact tgagcgtcga tttttgtgat gctcgtcagg ggggcggagc
     4261 ctatggaaaa acgccagcaa cgcggccttt ttacggttcc tggccttttg ctggcctttt
     4321 gctcacatgt tctttcctgc gttatcccct gattctgtgg ataaccgtat taccgccttt
     4381 gagtgagctg ataccgctcg ccgcagccga acgaccgagc gcagcgagtc agtgagcgag
     4441 gaagcggaag agcgcccaat acgcaaaccg cctctccccg cgcgttggcc gattcattaa
     4501 tgcagctggc acgacaggtt tcccgactgg aaagcgggca gtgagcgcaa cgcaattaat
     4561 gtgagttagc tcactcatta ggcaccccag gctttacact ttatgcttcc ggctcgtatg
     4621 ttgtgtggaa ttgtgagcgg ataacaattt cacacaggaa acagctatga ccatgattac
     4681 gccaagcgcg caattaaccc tcactaaagg gaacaaaagc tggagctgca agcttaatgt
     4741 agtcttatgc aatactcttg tagtcttgca acatggtaac gatgagttag caacatgcct
     4801 tacaaggaga gaaaaagcac cgtgcatgcc gattggtgga agtaaggtgg tacgatcgtg
     4861 ccttattagg aaggcaacag acgggtctga catggattgg acgaaccact gaattgccgc
     4921 attgcagaga tattgtattt aagtgcctag ctcgatacat aaacgggtct ctctggttag
     4981 accagatctg agcctgggag ctctctggct aactagggaa cccactgctt aagcctcaat
     5041 aaagcttgcc ttgagtgctt caagtagtgt gtgcccgtct gttgtgtgac tctggtaact
     5101 agagatccct cagacccttt tagtcagtgt ggaaaatctc tagcagtggc gcccgaacag
     5161 ggacttgaaa gcgaaaggga aaccagagga gctctctcga cgcaggactc ggcttgctga
     5221 agcgcgcacg gcaagaggcg aggggcggcg actggtgagt acgccaaaaa ttttgactag
     5281 cggaggctag aaggagagag atgggtgcga gagcgtcagt attaagcggg ggagaattag
     5341 atcgcgatgg gaaaaaattc ggttaaggcc agggggaaag aaaaaatata aattaaaaca
     5401 tatagtatgg gcaagcaggg agctagaacg attcgcagtt aatcctggcc tgttagaaac
     5461 atcagaaggc tgtagacaaa tactgggaca gctacaacca tcccttcaga caggatcaga
     5521 agaacttaga tcattatata atacagtagc aaccctctat tgtgtgcatc aaaggataga
     5581 gataaaagac accaaggaag ctttagacaa gatagaggaa gagcaaaaca aaagtaagac
     5641 caccgcacag caagcggccg ctgatcttca gacctggagg aggagatatg agggacaatt
     5701 ggagaagtga attatataaa tataaagtag taaaaattga accattagga gtagcaccca
     5761 ccaaggcaaa gagaagagtg gtgcagagag aaaaaagagc agtgggaata ggagctttgt
     5821 tccttgggtt cttgggagca gcaggaagca ctatgggcgc agcgtcaatg acgctgacgg
     5881 tacaggccag acaattattg tctggtatag tgcagcagca gaacaatttg ctgagggcta
     5941 ttgaggcgca acagcatctg ttgcaactca cagtctgggg catcaagcag ctccaggcaa
     6001 gaatcctggc tgtggaaaga tacctaaagg atcaacagct cctggggatt tggggttgct
     6061 ctggaaaact catttgcacc actgctgtgc cttggaatgc tagttggagt aataaatctc
     6121 tggaacagat ttggaatcac acgacctgga tggagtggga cagagaaatt aacaattaca
     6181 caagcttaat acactcctta attgaagaat cgcaaaacca gcaagaaaag aatgaacaag
     6241 aattattgga attagataaa tgggcaagtt tgtggaattg gtttaacata acaaattggc
     6301 tgtggtatat aaaattattc ataatgatag taggaggctt ggtaggttta agaatagttt
     6361 ttgctgtact ttctatagtg aatagagtta ggcagggata ttcaccatta tcgtttcaga
     6421 cccacctccc aaccccgagg ggacccgaca ggcccgaagg aatagaagaa gaaggtggag
     6481 agagagacag agacagatcc attcgattag tgaacggatc tcgacggtat cgatcacgag
     6541 actagcctcg agcggccgcc cccttcaccg agggcctatt tcccatgatt ccttcatatt
     6601 tgcatatacg atacaaggct gttagagaga taattggaat taatttgact gtaaacacaa
     6661 agatattagt acaaaatacg tgacgtagaa agtaataatt tcttgggtag tttgcagttt
     6721 taaaattatg ttttaaaatg gactatcata tgcttaccgt aacttgaaag tatttcgatt
     6781 tcttggcttt atatatcttg tggaaaggac gaaacaccgg tcactggcct tggacggtat
     6841 tgctcgagca ataccgtcca aggccagtgt ttttgaattc tcgacctcga gacaaatggc
     6901 agtattcatc cacaatttta aaagaaaagg ggggattggg gggtacagtg caggggaaag
     6961 aatagtagac ataatagcaa cagacataca aactaaagaa ttacaaaaac aaattacaaa
     7021 aattcaaaat tttcgggttt attacaggga cagcagagat ccactttggc cgcggctcga
     7081 ggggg
//
