>Addgene plasmid #15478 | pLKO.1-TSC2 | addgene partial sequence | sequence record 21968 | 15478 with LKO.1 5'
AACACCGGTCACTGGCCTTGGACGGTATTGCTCGAGCAATACCGTCCAAGGCCAGTGTTTTTGAATTCTC
GACCTCGAGACAAATGGCAGTATTCATCCACAATTTTAAAAGAAAAGGGGGGATTGGGGGGTACAGTGCA
GGGGAAAGAATAGTAGACATAATAGCAACAGACATACAAACTAAAGAATTACAAAAACAAATTACAAAAA
TTCAAAATTTTCGGGTTTATTACAGGGACAGCAGAGATCCACTTTGGCCGCGGCTCGAGGGGGTTGGGGT
TGCGCCTTTTCCAAGGCAGCCCTGGGTTTGCGCAGGGACGCGGCTGCTCTGGGCGTGGTTCCGGGAAACG
CAGCGGCGCCGACCCTGGGTCTCGCACATTCTTCACGTCCGTTCGCAGCGTCACCCGGATCTTCGCCGCT
ACCCTTGTGGGCCCCCCGGCGACGCTTCCTGCTCCGCCCCTAAGTCGGGAAGGTTCCTTGCGGTTCGCGG
CGTGCCGGACGTGACAAACGGAAGCCGCACGTCTCACTAGTACCCTCGCAGACGGACAGCGCCAGGGAGC
AATGGCAGCGCGCCGACCGCGATGGGCTGTGGCCAATAGCGGCTGCTCAGCAGGGCGCGCCGAGAGCAGC
GGCCGGGAAGGGGCGGTGCGGGAGGCGGGGTGTGGGGCGGTAGTGTGGGCCCTGTTCCTGCCCGCGCGGT
GTTCCGCATTCTGCAAGCCTCCGGAGCGCACGTCGGCAGTCGGCTCCCTCGTTGACCGAATCACCGACCT
CTCTCCCAGGGGGATCCACCGGAGCTTACCATGACCGAGTACAAGCCCACGGTGCGCCTCGCCACCCGCG
ACGACGTCCCCAGGGCCGTACGCACCCTCGCCGCCGCGTTCGCCGACTA
